Addgene plasmid #135820: D4__Ld_290790
Purpose: Expression of Leishmania donovani ectodomain in mammalian cells
Depositing lab: Gavin Wright. Depositing organization: Wellcome Sanger Institute. Publication: Systematic identification of genes encoding cell surface and secreted proteins that are essential for in vitro growth and infection in Leishmania donovani. Roberts AJ, Ong HB, Clare S, Brandt C, Harcourt K, Franssen SU, Cotton JA, Muller-Sienerth N, Wright GJ. PLoS Pathog. 2022 Feb 24;18(2):e1010364. doi: 10.1371/journal.ppat.1010364. eCollection 2022 Feb. PubMed 35202447.
Backbone
  Vector backbone: pTT3
  Backbone manufacturer: Yves Durocher, NRC
  Backbone size w/o insert (bp): 6132
  Vector type: Mammalian Expression
Growth in bacteria
  Bacterial resistance: Ampicillin, 100 μg/mL
  Growth temperature: 37°C
  Growth strain: DH5alpha
  Copy number: High Copy
Gene/Insert
  Gene/Insert name: heat shock protein 90, putative,lipophosphoglycan biosynthetic protein, putative,glucose regulated p... (alt name: LDPBK_290790)
  Species: Leishmania donovani
  Insert size (bp): 2244
  Tag / fusion protein: biotinylation sequence and His tag (C terminal on insert)
  Cloning method: Unknown
Terms and licenses: Academic/Nonprofit Terms; Industry Terms: Not Available to Industry
How to cite: D4__Ld_290790 was a gift from Gavin Wright (Addgene plasmid # 135820 ; http://n2t.net/addgene:135820 ; RRID:Addgene_135820)
