[The description below was written by a language model from this plasmid's Addgene catalogue record and pLannotate feature annotations shown in this document.]
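Description:
D4__Ld_290790 is a mammalian expression plasmid built on the pTT3 backbone and designed to produce the soluble ectodomain of a Leishmania donovani protein in cultured mammalian cells. It is propagated in E. coli as a high-copy plasmid through a ColE1/pUC-type origin and selected with ampicillin via the β-lactamase gene. A fragment of the Epstein-Barr virus oriP is also annotated. This element supports episomal maintenance and higher transient yields in cell lines expressing EBNA1. Short lac regulatory elements and other small fragments in the feature table appear to be backbone remnants with no role in expression.

The expression cassette is driven by the human CMV immediate early enhancer and promoter. These are followed by adenovirus-derived leader and splice sequences and a chimeric intron fragment, which generally improve transcript processing and translation. The small reverse-strand hit to the adenoviral terminal protein most likely reflects this adenoviral leader region rather than a functional gene. A mouse immunoglobulin heavy chain signal sequence fragment precedes the insert and directs the product into the secretory pathway. The insert is annotated as LPG3, the L. donovani GRP94/HSP90-family lipophosphoglycan biosynthetic protein (LDPBK_290790), and a rabbit β-globin polyadenylation signal terminates the transcript.

According to the catalogue fields, the insert carries a C-terminal biotinylation sequence and a His tag, although these are not separately annotated in the feature table. Such tags allow purification by metal affinity and capture or multimerisation on streptavidin. The plasmid was deposited in connection with a systematic study of L. donovani cell surface and secreted proteins, in which recombinant ectodomains were expressed in mammalian cells.
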