Features (pLannotate 1.2.2; 18 found; start..end, strand, type, name):
      1..380     +  enhancer       CMV enhancer: human cytomegalovirus immediate early enhancer
    382..581     +  promoter       CMV promoter: human cytomegalovirus (CMV) immediate early promoter
    649..687     +  misc_feature   Ad SA (fragment): adenovirus major late transcript splice acceptor (Friedrich and Soriano, 1991)
    720..929     -  CDS            PTP (fragment): TERM_ADE02 - Experimental evidence at protein level: Swiss-Prot protein existence level 1. Protein covalently bound to the viral DNA that acts as a primer for viral genomic replication by DNA strand displacement. Assembles on the viral origin of replication in an initiation complex with viral polymerase, DBP, host NFIA and host POU2F1/OCT1. During initiation, the polymerase covalently couples the first dCTP with Ser- 580 of pTP. The terminal protein stimulates the template activity over 20 fold compared to protein-free templates. Neo-synthesized viral genomes are linked to two preterminal prot
    960..1049    +  intron         chimeric intron (fragment): chimera between introns from adenovirus and immunoglobulin heavy chain genes
   1068..1114    +  CDS            IgH signal sequence (fragment): signal sequence from the mouse immunoglobulin heavy chain variable region
   1152..3437    +  CDS            LPG3: ENPL_LEIDO - Also known as GRP94 From Leishmania donovani.
   3603..3658    +  polyA_signal   β-globin poly(A) signal: rabbit β-globin polyadenylation signal (Gil and Proudfoot, 1987)
   4172..5853    -  rep_origin     oriP (fragment): Epstein-Barr virus oriP replication origin (Yates et al., 2000)
   5980..6084    +  promoter       AmpR promoter: bla
   6085..6945    +  CDS            AmpR: β-lactamase; bla; confers resistance to ampicillin, carbenicillin, and related antibiotics
   7116..7704    +  rep_origin     ori: high-copy-number ColE1/pMB1/pBR322/pUC origin of replication
   7887..7979    +  CDS            lacI (fragment): lac repressor; lacI; The lac repressor binds to the lac operator to inhibit transcription in E. coli. This inhibition can be relieved by adding lactose or isopropyl-β-D-thiogalactopyranoside (IPTG).
   7992..8013    +  protein_bind   CAP binding site: CAP binding activates transcription in the presence of cAMP. E. coli catabolite activator protein
   8028..8058    +  promoter       lac promoter: promoter for the E. coli lac operon
   8066..8082    +  protein_bind   lac operator: The lac repressor binds to the lac operator to inhibit transcription in E. coli. This inhibition can be relieved by adding lactose or isopropyl-β-D-thiogalactopyranoside (IPTG). lac repressor encoded by lacI
   8152..8168    +  promoter       tet promoter (fragment): E. coli promoter for tetracycline efflux protein gene
   8178..8203    -  CDS            bla(M) (fragment): β-lactamase lacking the signal sequence; bla(M); allows cytosolic expression of β-lactamase
>Addgene plasmid #135820 | D4__Ld_290790 | addgene full sequence | sequence record 274511 | Addgene NGS Result
GACATTGATTATTGACTAGTTATTAATAGTAATCAATTACGGGGTCATTAGTTCATAGCCCATATATGGA
GTTCCGCGTTACATAACTTACGGTAAATGGCCCGCCTGGCTGACCGCCCAACGACCCCCGCCCATTGACG
TCAATAATGACGTATGTTCCCATAGTAACGCCAATAGGGACTTTCCATTGACGTCAATGGGTGGAGTATT
TACGGTAAACTGCCCACTTGGCAGTACATCAAGTGTATCATATGCCAAGTCCGCCCCCTATTGACGTCAA
TGACGGTAAATGGCCCGCCTGGCATTATGCCCAGTACATGACCTTACGGGACTTTCCTACTTGGCAGTAC
ATCTACGTATTAGTCATCGCTATTACCATGGTGATGCGGTTTTGGCAGTACACCAATGGGCGTGGATAGC
GGTTTGACTCACGGGGATTTCCAAGTCTCCACCCCATTGACGTCAATGGGAGTTTGTTTTGGCACCAAAA
TCAACGGGACTTTCCAAAATGTCGTAATAACCCCGCCCCGTTGACGCAAATGGGCGGTAGGCGTGTACGG
TGGGAGGTCTATATAAGCAGAGCTCGTTTAGTGAACCGTCAGATCCTCACTCTCTTCCGCATCGCTGTCT
GCGAGGGCCAGCTGTTGGGCTCGCGGTTGAGGACAAACTCTTCGCGGTCTTTCCAGTACTCTTGGATCGG
AAACCCGTCGGCCTCCGAACGGTACTCCGCCACCGAGGGACCTGAGCGAGTCCGCATCGACCGGATCGGA
AAACCTCTCGAGAAAGGCGTCTAACCAGTCACAGTCGCAAGGTAGGCTGAGCACCGTGGCGGGCGGCAGC
GGGTGGCGGTCGGGGTTGTTTCTGGCGGAGGTGCTGCTGATGATGTAATTAAAGTAGGCGGTCTTGAGAC
GGCGGATGGTCGAGGTGAGGTGTGGCAGGCTTGAGATCCAGCTGTTGGGGTGAGTACTCCCTCTCAAAAG
CGGGCATTACTTCTGCGCTAAGATTGTCAGTTTCCAAAAACGAGGAGGATTTGATATTCACCTGGCCCGA
TCTGGCCATACACTTGAGTGACAATGACATCCACTTTGCCTTTCTCTCCACAGGTGTCCACTCCCAGGTC
CAAGTTTGCCACCATGGAGTTTCAGACCCAGGTACTCATGTCCCTGCTGCTCTGCATGTCTGGTGCGGCC
GCCACCGGGGATGGCAGAGGCACCCCAATCGCATTCCAGGCCGAGGTGTCCAAGATGCTGGACATCCTGG
TCAACAGCCTGTATACCAACCGGGCCGTGTTCCTGAGAGAGCTGATCAGCAACGGCAGCGACGCCCTGGA
CAAGATCCGGGTGCTGTACCTGACCAGCCCCAAAGAGCCCCTGACCAAGGACGGCGAGGCCCCCACCATG
GACCTGCGGATCAGCTTCGACAAAGAGAAGTCCGAGCTGATCCTGCGGGACGGCGGCGTGGGCATGACCA
AAGAGGAACTGGCCAAGCACCTGGGCAGCCTGGGCACCAGCGGCACCAAGCACTTTCTGGAAAAGCTGCA
GGAAGGCGTCGGCGCCGTCGGAGGCGACCAGAACAATCTGATCGGCCAGTTCGGCGTGGGCTTCTACAGC
GTGTTCCTCGTGGGCGACAGAGTGCGGGTGGCCAGCAAGAGCGACGACAGCGACGAGCAGTACGTGTGGG
AGAGCAAGGGCGACGGCCAGTACTTCCTGTACCCCGACCCCAGAGGCAACACCCTGGGCAGGGGCACCGA
GATCACCATCGAGCTGAAGCCCGACGCCGAGCAGTTCCTGAGCGCCGAGACAATCAAGAAAACCATCCAC
CAGTACAGCGAGTTCATCAACTTCCCCATCTACGTGCAGGAAGAGGTCGAGGTCGCCAGCACCGCCGCCA
CACCTGAGTCTGCCGCCGAGGAAAGAAGCCTGGACGAGGGCGCCGTGGAAGAGGACCCCGACAAAGAGGG
CGACACCCAGGGCGTGGTCAAAGAAAAGCGGTGGACCCTGGTCAACGAGAACCGGCCCATCTGGACCCGG
CCCATCGGCAACGTGACCGAGGAAGAGTACCACAAGTTCTACAAGGCCTTCAGCGGCGACTACCGGGACC
CCCTGTACTTCAACCACTTCAAGGTGGAAGGCGAGGTGGACTTCGACAGCATCCTGTTCGTGCCCACCAC
CGTGGACCCCGCCAGCTTCAGCGACGACAACGCCGTGCCCAACACCAACATCAAGCTGTACGTGCGGCGG
GTGTTCATCACCGACGAGTTCCGGGACCTGCTGCCCAGATACCTGAACTTCGTGAAGGGCATCGTGGACA
GCAACGACCTGCCCCTGAACGTGTCCAGAGAGGTGCTGCAGGAAAGCCGGATCCTGAGAGTGATCAAGAA
AAAGCTCGTGCGCAAGACCCTGAGCATGTTCGCCGATATCGCCGCCCAGGACGAGGCCATTGCCAACGGC
AAACAGGTGGAAAACCCTGCCCCCAGCGGCCACACCCACCTGAAGAAGCCCGCCTACACCAAGTTCTGGG
AGCTGTACGGCAAGCACCTGAGACTGGGCGTGATGCTGGACTCCAACAACCGGAACCGGCTGACCAAGCT
GTTCCGGTACAAGAGCAGCAGAAGCGAGAGCGAGTACATCAGCCTGCAGACCTACGTGGACCGGATGAAG
AAGGGCCAGAAGGGCATCTACTACCTGAGCGGCGACAGCGTGGCCCGGATCAAGAAATCCCCCGTGCTGG
AAGATGCCGTGAACCACGACGTGGAAGTGATCTTCATGACCGACGCCATCGACGAGTACGTGGTGTCCCA
GCTGACCGACTTCGCCGGCAAGAAGCTGATCAACCTGGCCAAAGAAGGCGTGCAGTTCGAGGAAAGCGAC
GCCCGGCAGCGGGTGGTGGACCGGAAGCGGAAAGAGAAGTACGACAGCTTCTTTACCCACCTGAGAGCCC
TGTTCGGCTACAGCGAAGTGCGGAAAGTGATCCTGACCAAGCGGATGACCAACGAGGCCTTCATCGTGTC
CAGCAGCGAGAACCAGATCACCGCCAGACTGGCCAGCATCATGCGGGGCCAGAGCATGAGCCTGGCCAAC
CAGCAGATGACCGCCGAGCGGGTGCTGGAAGTGAACTACAGACACCCCCTGGTGGACGAGATGTTCAAGC
GGTTCACCGTGGACGAGGACGACGAGGTGGCCACCGACATTGCCTGGGTGCTGTATGACACCGCCAACCT
GCAGGCCGAGTTCCCCGTGGCCGATGTGGCCGCCTACAGCAAGCGGATCAACCGGCTGCTGCGGAGCAGC
GTGGACCTGTCCGCCGACGATAGCCTGCTGCCCCCCGACGATGCCGAGTACACCGTGTCCGACACCGAAA
CCGAAGAGGAAGAGGAACAGCCCAAGGTGGACACCAACGCCCACGAAGAGGCCGAGACAGACGGCGAGGG
AGACCTGGGCGCGCCCGGCAGCCTGCACCACATCCTGGACGCCCAGAAGATGCTGTGGAACCACAGGGAC
AGGAACCTGCCTCCTCTGGCCCCTCTGGGCCCCCACCACCATCACCACCATTGAGTCTAGACACGTGATT
AATTAAGGATCCCCCGACCTCGACCTCTGGCTAATAAAGGAAATTTATTTTCATTGCAATAGTGTGTTGG
AATTTTTTGTGTCTCTCACTCGGAAGGACATATGGGAGGGCAAATCATTTGGTCGAGATCCCTCGGAGAT
CTCTAGCTAGAGGATCGATCCCCGCCCCGGACGAACTAAACCTGACTACGACATCTCTGCCCCTTCTTCG
CGGGGCAGTGCATGTAATCCCTTCAGTTGGTTGGTACAACTTGCCAACTGGGCCCTGTTCCACATGTGAC
ACGGGGGGGGACCAAACACAAAGGGGTTCTCTGACTGTAGTTGACATCCTTATAAATGGATGTGCACATT
TGCCAACACTGAGTGGCTTTCATCCTGGAGCAGACTTTGCAGTCTGTGGACTGCAACACAACATTGCCTT
TATGTGTAACTCTTGGCTGAAGCTCTTACACCAATGCTGGGGGACATGTACCTCCCAGGGGCCCAGGAAG
ACTACGGGAGGCTACACCAACGTCAATCAGAGGGGCCTGTGTAGCTACCGATAAGCGGACCCTCAAGAGG
GCATTAGCAATAGTGTTTATAAGGCCCCCTTGTTAACCCTAAACGGGTAGCATATGCTTCCCGGGTAGTA
GTATATACTATCCAGACTAACCCTAATTCAATAGCATATGTTACCCAACGGGAAGCATATGCTATCGAAT
TAGGGTTAGTAAAAGGGTCCTAAGGAACAGCGATATCTCCCACCCCATGAGCTGTCACGGTTTTATTTAC
ATGGGGTCAGGATTCCACGAGGGTAGTGAACCATTTTAGTCACAAGGGCAGTGGCTGAAGATCAAGGAGC
GGGCAGTGAACTCTCCTGAATCTTCGCCTGCTTCTTCATTCTCCTTCGTTTAGCTAATAGAATAACTGCT
GAGTTGTGAACAGTAAGGTGTATGTGAGGTGCTCGAAAACAAGGTTTCAGGTGACGCCCCCAGAATAAAA
TTTGGACGGGGGGTTCAGTGGTGGCATTGTGCTATGACACCAATATAACCCTCACAAACCCCTTGGGCAA
TAAATACTAGTGTAGGAATGAAACATTCTGAATATCTTTAACAATAGAAATCCATGGGGTGGGGACAAGC
CGTAAAGACTGGATGTCCATCTCACACGAATTTATGGCTATGGGCAACACATAATCCTAGTGCAATATGA
TACTGGGGTTATTAAGATGTGTCCCAGGCAGGGACCAAGACAGGTGAACCATGTTGTTACACTCTATTTG
TAACAAGGGGAAAGAGAGTGGACGCCGACAGCAGCGGACTCCACTGGTTGTCTCTAACACCCCCGAAAAT
TAAACGGGGCTCCACGCCAATGGGGCCCATAAACAAAGACAAGTGGCCACTCTTTTTTTTGAAATTGTGG
AGTGGGGGCACGCGTCAGCCCCCACACGCCGCCCTGCGGTTTTGGACTGTAAAATAAGGGTGTAATAACT
TGGCTGATTGTAACCCCGCTAACCACTGCGGTCAAACCACTTGCCCACAAAACCACTAATGGCACCCCGG
GGAATACCTGCATAAGTAGGTGGGCGGGCCAAGATAGGGGCGCGATTGCTGCGATCTGGAGGACAAATTA
CACACACTTGCGCCTGAGCGCCAAGCACAGGGTTGTTGGTCCTCATATTCACGAGGTCGCTGAGAGCACG
GTGGGCTAATGTTGCCATGGGTAGCATATACTACCCAAATATCTGGATAGCATATGCTATCCTAATCTAT
ATCTGGGTAGCATAGGCTATCCTAATCTATATCTGGGTAGCATATGCTATCCTAATCTATATCTGGGTAG
TATATGCTATCCTAATTTATATCTGGGTAGCATAGGCTATCCTAATCTATATCTGGGTAGCATATGCTAT
CCTAATCTATATCTGGGTAGTATATGCTATCCTAATCTGTATCCGGGTAGCATATGCTATCCTAATAGAG
ATTAGGGTAGTATATGCTATCCTAATTTATATCTGGGTAGCATATACTACCCAAATATCTGGATAGCATA
TGCTATCCTAATCTATATCTGGGTAGCATATGCTATCCTAATCTATATCTGGGTAGCATAGGCTATCCTA
ATCTATATCTGGGTAGCATATGCTATCCTAATCTATATCTGGGTAGTATATGCTATCCTAATTTATATCT
GGGTAGCATAGGCTATCCTAATCTATATCTGGGTAGCATATGCTATCCTAATCTATATCTGGGTAGTATA
TGCTATCCTAATCTGTATCCGGGTAGCATATGCTATCCTCATGATAAGCTGTCAAACATGAGAATTTTCT
TGAAGACGAAAGGGCCTCGTGATACGCCTATTTTTATAGGTTAATGTCATGATAATAATGGTTTCTTAGA
CGTCAGGTGGCACTTTTCGGGGAAATGTGCGCGGAACCCCTATTTGTTTATTTTTCTAAATACATTCAAA
TATGTATCCGCTCATGAGACAATAACCCTGATAAATGCTTCAATAATATTGAAAAAGGAAGAGTATGAGT
ATTCAACATTTCCGTGTCGCCCTTATTCCCTTTTTTGCGGCATTTTGCCTTCCTGTTTTTGCTCACCCAG
AAACGCTGGTGAAAGTAAAAGATGCTGAAGATCAGTTGGGTGCACGAGTGGGTTACATCGAACTGGATCT
CAACAGCGGTAAGATCCTTGAGAGTTTTCGCCCCGAAGAACGTTTTCCAATGATGAGCACTTTTAAAGTT
CTGCTATGTGGCGCGGTATTATCCCGTGTTGACGCCGGGCAAGAGCAACTCGGTCGCCGCATACACTATT
CTCAGAATGACTTGGTTGAGTACTCACCAGTCACAGAAAAGCATCTTACGGATGGCATGACAGTAAGAGA
ATTATGCAGTGCTGCCATAACCATGAGTGATAACACTGCGGCCAACTTACTTCTGACAACGATCGGAGGA
CCGAAGGAGCTAACCGCTTTTTTGCACAACATGGGGGATCATGTAACTCGCCTTGATCGTTGGGAACCGG
AGCTGAATGAAGCCATACCAAACGACGAGCGTGACACCACGATGCCTGCAGCAATGGCAACAACGTTGCG
CAAACTATTAACTGGCGAACTACTTACTCTAGCTTCCCGGCAACAATTAATAGACTGGATGGAGGCGGAT
AAAGTTGCAGGACCACTTCTGCGCTCGGCCCTTCCGGCTGGCTGGTTTATTGCTGATAAATCTGGAGCCG
GTGAGCGTGGGTCTCGCGGTATCATTGCAGCACTGGGGCCAGATGGTAAGCCCTCCCGTATCGTAGTTAT
CTACACGACGGGGAGTCAGGCAACTATGGATGAACGAAATAGACAGATCGCTGAGATAGGTGCCTCACTG
ATTAAGCATTGGTAACTGTCAGACCAAGTTTACTCATATATACTTTAGATTGATTTAAAACTTCATTTTT
AATTTAAAAGGATCTAGGTGAAGATCCTTTTTGATAATCTCATGACCAAAATCCCTTAACGTGAGTTTTC
GTTCCACTGAGCGTCAGACCCCGTAGAAAAGATCAAAGGATCTTCTTGAGATCCTTTTTTTCTGCGCGTA
ATCTGCTGCTTGCAAACAAAAAAACCACCGCTACCAGCGGTGGTTTGTTTGCCGGATCAAGAGCTACCAA
CTCTTTTTCCGAAGGTAACTGGCTTCAGCAGAGCGCAGATACCAAATACTGTTCTTCTAGTGTAGCCGTA
GTTAGGCCACCACTTCAAGAACTCTGTAGCACCGCCTACATACCTCGCTCTGCTAATCCTGTTACCAGTG
GCTGCTGCCAGTGGCGATAAGTCGTGTCTTACCGGGTTGGACTCAAGACGATAGTTACCGGATAAGGCGC
AGCGGTCGGGCTGAACGGGGGGTTCGTGCACACAGCCCAGCTTGGAGCGAACGACCTACACCGAACTGAG
ATACCTACAGCGTGAGCTATGAGAAAGCGCCACGCTTCCCGAAGGGAGAAAGGCGGACAGGTATCCGGTA
AGCGGCAGGGTCGGAACAGGAGAGCGCACGAGGGAGCTTCCAGGGGGAAACGCCTGGTATCTTTATAGTC
CTGTCGGGTTTCGCCACCTCTGACTTGAGCGTCGATTTTTGTGATGCTCGTCAGGGGGGCGGAGCCTATG
GAAAAACGCCAGCAACGCGGCCTTTTTACGGTTCCTGGCCTTTTGCTGGCCTTTTGCTCACATGTTCTTT
CCTGCGTTATCCCCTGATTCTGTGGATAACCGTATTACCGCCTTTGAGTGAGCTGATACCGCTCGCCGCA
GCCGAACGACCGAGCGCAGCGAGTCAGTGAGCGAGGAAGCGGAAGAGCGCCCAATACGCAAACCGCCTCT
CCCCGCGCGTTGGCCGATTCATTAATGCAGCTGGCACGACAGGTTTCCCGACTGGAAAGCGGGCAGTGAG
CGCAACGCAATTAATGTGAGTTAGCTCACTCATTAGGCACCCCAGGCTTTACACTTTATGCTTCCGGCTC
GTATGTTGTGTGGAATTGTGAGCGGATAACAATTTCACACAGGAAACAGCTATGACCATGATTACGCCAA
GCTCTAGCTAGAGGTCGACCAATTCTCATGTTTGACAGCTTATCATCGCAGATCCGGGCAACGTTGTTGC
CATTGCTGCAGGCGCAGAACTGGTAGGTATGGAAGATCTATACATTGAATCAATATTGGCAATTAGCCAT
ATTAGTCATTGGTTATATAGCATAAATCAATATTGGCTATTGGCCATTGCATACGTTGTATCTATATCAT
AATATGTACATTTATATTGGCTCATGTCCAATATGACCGCCATGTT
